Addgene plasmid #106682: gh1
Purpose: expression of gRNA targeting GALNT1
Depositing lab: Eric-Paul Bennett. Depositing organization: University of Copenhagen. Publication: A validated gRNA library for CRISPR/Cas9 targeting of the human glycosyltransferase genome. Narimatsu Y, Joshi HJ, Zhang Y, Gomes C, Chen YH, Lorenzetti F, Furukawa S, Schjoldager K, Hansen L, Clausen H, Bennett EP, Wandall HH. Glycobiology. 2018 Jan 5. pii: 4791732. doi: 10.1093/glycob/cwx101. PubMed 29315387.
Backbone
  Vector backbone: EPB104
  Backbone manufacturer: Eric-Paul Bennett (Addgene plasmid # 68369)
  Backbone size w/o insert (bp): 2376
  Vector type: Mammalian Expression
Growth in bacteria
  Bacterial resistance: Ampicillin, 100 μg/mL
  Growth temperature: 37°C
  Growth strain: DH5alpha
  Copy number: High Copy
Gene/Insert
  Gene/Insert name: GALNT1
  gRNA/shRNA sequence: TCCCACTGTACACTCACAAT
  Species: H. sapiens (human)
  Entrez Gene: GALNT1 (a.k.a. GALNAC-T1)
  Cloning method: Restriction Enzyme; 5′ cloning site unknown (unknown if destroyed); 3′ cloning site unknown (unknown if destroyed)
  Sequencing primers: 5′ T7NP
Terms and licenses: Academic/Nonprofit Terms; Industry Terms: Not Available to Industry
How to cite: gh1 was a gift from Eric-Paul Bennett (Addgene plasmid # 106682 ; http://n2t.net/addgene:106682 ; RRID:Addgene_106682)
