[The description below was written by a language model from this plasmid's Addgene catalogue record and pLannotate feature annotations shown in this document.]
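Description:
gh1 is a small (about 2.7 kb) mammalian guide RNA expression plasmid built on the EPB104 backbone, carrying a single CRISPR guide directed against human GALNT1 (also known as GalNAc-T1). It belongs to a validated gRNA collection covering the human glycosyltransferase genes. The plasmid is propagated in E. coli through a high-copy ColE1/pUC-type origin and selected with ampicillin via the β-lactamase gene and its native bla promoter. No mammalian selection marker or reporter is annotated, and the plasmid does not encode Cas9, so the nuclease has to be provided from a separate source.

The functional cassette consists of the human U6 promoter, an RNA polymerase III promoter suited to producing short, uncapped transcripts, followed by a short unannotated interval and then the Streptococcus pyogenes Cas9 gRNA scaffold. That interval is where the GALNT1-specific protospacer would be expected to sit, so that the spacer and scaffold are transcribed as one single-guide RNA. The insert was introduced by restriction enzyme cloning, although the record does not identify the sites used.

The remaining annotations are short fragments of lacI, an RSF origin, an M13 origin and lacZα. These look like remnants of the parental cloning vector and have no apparent role here. A T7 promoter lies just upstream of the U6 cassette on the circular map and probably serves as the sequencing primer site for checking the guide. The stated purpose is expression of a gRNA targeting GALNT1, which fits co-delivery with Cas9 into human cells to disrupt or edit the gene in glycosylation studies.
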