Features (pLannotate 1.2.2; 10 found; start..end, strand, type, name):
      1..241     +  promoter       U6 promoter: RNA polymerase III promoter for human U6 snRNA
    271..346     +  misc_RNA       gRNA scaffold: guide RNA scaffold for the Streptococcus pyogenes CRISPR/Cas9 system
    393..440     -  CDS            lacI (fragment): lac repressor; lacI; The lac repressor binds to the lac operator to inhibit transcription in E. coli. This inhibition can be relieved by adding lactose or isopropyl-β-D-thiogalactopyranoside (IPTG).
    477..517     -  rep_origin     RSF ori (fragment): Plasmids containing the RSF 1030 origin of replication can be propagated in E. coli cells that contain additional plasmids with compatible origins.
    595..1183    -  rep_origin     ori: high-copy-number ColE1/pMB1/pBR322/pUC origin of replication
   1354..2214    -  CDS            AmpR: β-lactamase; bla; confers resistance to ampicillin, carbenicillin, and related antibiotics
   2215..2319    -  promoter       AmpR promoter: bla
   2345..2476    -  rep_origin     M13 ori (fragment): M13 bacteriophage origin of replication; arrow indicates direction of (+) strand synthesis
   2497..2653    -  CDS            lacZα (fragment): LacZα fragment of β-galactosidase; lacZ fragment
   2662..2680    +  promoter       T7 promoter: promoter for bacteriophage T7 RNA polymerase
>Addgene plasmid #106682 | gh1 | addgene full sequence | sequence record 220508 | Addgene Assembled Full Sequence
GAGGGCCTATTTCCCATGATTCCTTCATATTTGCATATACGATACAAGGCTGTTAGAGAGATAATTGGAA
TTAATTTGACTGTAAACACAAAGATATTAGTACAAAATACGTGACGTAGAAAGTAATAATTTCTTGGGTA
GTTTGCAGTTTTAAAATTATGTTTTAAAATGGACTATCATATGCTTACCGTAACTTGAAAGTATTTCGAT
TTCTTGGCTTTATATATCTTGTGGAAAGGACGAAACACCGTCCCACTGTACACTCACAATGTTTTAGAGC
TAGAAATAGCAAGTTAAAATAAGGCTAGTCCGTTATCAACTTGAAAAAGTGGCACCGAGTCGGTGCTTTT
TTTGGTACCTGGAGCACAAGACTGGCCTCATGGGCCTTCCGCTCACTGCCCGCTTTCCAGTCGGGAAACC
TGTCGTGCCAGCTGCATTAACATGGTCATAGCTGTTTCCTTGCGTATTGGGCGCTCTCCGCTTCCTCGCT
CACTGACTCGCTGCGCTCGGTCGTTCGGGTAAAGCCTGGGGTGCCTAATGAGCAAAAGGCCAGCAAAAGG
CCAGGAACCGTAAAAAGGCCGCGTTGCTGGCGTTTTTCCATAGGCTCCGCCCCCCTGACGAGCATCACAA
AAATCGACGCTCAAGTCAGAGGTGGCGAAACCCGACAGGACTATAAAGATACCAGGCGTTTCCCCCTGGA
AGCTCCCTCGTGCGCTCTCCTGTTCCGACCCTGCCGCTTACCGGATACCTGTCCGCCTTTCTCCCTTCGG
GAAGCGTGGCGCTTTCTCATAGCTCACGCTGTAGGTATCTCAGTTCGGTGTAGGTCGTTCGCTCCAAGCT
GGGCTGTGTGCACGAACCCCCCGTTCAGCCCGACCGCTGCGCCTTATCCGGTAACTATCGTCTTGAGTCC
AACCCGGTAAGACACGACTTATCGCCACTGGCAGCAGCCACTGGTAACAGGATTAGCAGAGCGAGGTATG
TAGGCGGTGCTACAGAGTTCTTGAAGTGGTGGCCTAACTACGGCTACACTAGAAGAACAGTATTTGGTAT
CTGCGCTCTGCTGAAGCCAGTTACCTTCGGAAAAAGAGTTGGTAGCTCTTGATCCGGCAAACAAACCACC
GCTGGTAGCGGTGGTTTTTTTGTTTGCAAGCAGCAGATTACGCGCAGAAAAAAAGGATCTCAAGAAGATC
CTTTGATCTTTTCTACGGGGTCTGACGCTCAGTGGAACGAAAACTCACGTTAAGGGATTTTGGTCATGAG
ATTATCAAAAAGGATCTTCACCTAGATCCTTTTAAATTAAAAATGAAGTTTTAAATCAATCTAAAGTATA
TATGAGTAAACTTGGTCTGACAGTTACCAATGCTTAATCAGTGAGGCACCTATCTCAGCGATCTGTCTAT
TTCGTTCATCCATAGTTGCCTGACTCCCCGTCGTGTAGATAACTACGATACGGGAGGGCTTACCATCTGG
CCCCAGTGCTGCAATGATACCGCGAGAACCACGCTCACCGGCTCCAGATTTATCAGCAATAAACCAGCCA
GCCGGAAGGGCCGAGCGCAGAAGTGGTCCTGCAACTTTATCCGCCTCCATCCAGTCTATTAATTGTTGCC
GGGAAGCTAGAGTAAGTAGTTCGCCAGTTAATAGTTTGCGCAACGTTGTTGCCATTGCTACAGGCATCGT
GGTGTCACGCTCGTCGTTTGGTATGGCTTCATTCAGCTCCGGTTCCCAACGATCAAGGCGAGTTACATGA
TCCCCCATGTTGTGCAAAAAAGCGGTTAGCTCCTTCGGTCCTCCGATCGTTGTCAGAAGTAAGTTGGCCG
CAGTGTTATCACTCATGGTTATGGCAGCACTGCATAATTCTCTTACTGTCATGCCATCCGTAAGATGCTT
TTCTGTGACTGGTGAGTACTCAACCAAGTCATTCTGAGAATAGTGTATGCGGCGACCGAGTTGCTCTTGC
CCGGCGTCAATACGGGATAATACCGCGCCACATAGCAGAACTTTAAAAGTGCTCATCATTGGAAAACGTT
CTTCGGGGCGAAAACTCTCAAGGATCTTACCGCTGTTGAGATCCAGTTCGATGTAACCCACTCGTGCACC
CAACTGATCTTCAGCATCTTTTACTTTCACCAGCGTTTCTGGGTGAGCAAAAACAGGAAGGCAAAATGCC
GCAAAAAAGGGAATAAGGGCGACACGGAAATGTTGAATACTCATACTCTTCCTTTTTCAATATTATTGAA
GCATTTATCAGGGTTATTGTCTCATGAGCGGATACATATTTGAATGTATTTAGAAAAATAAACAAATAGG
GGTTCCGCGCACATTTCCCCGAAAAGTGCCACCTAAATTGTAAGCGTTAATATTTTGTTAAAATTCGCGT
TAAATTTTTGTTAAATCAGCTCATTTTTTAACCAATAGGCCGAAATCGGCAAAATCCCTTATAAATCAAA
AGAATAGACCGAGATAGGGTTGAGTGGCCGCTACAGGGCGCTCCCATTCGCCATTCAGGCTGCGCAACTG
TTGGGAAGGGCGTTTCGGTGCGGGCCTCTTCGCTATTACGCCAGCTGGCGAAAGGGGGATGTGCTGCAAG
GCGATTAAGTTGGGTAACGCCAGGGTTTTCCCAGTCACGACGTTGTAAAACGACGGCCAGTGAGCGCGAC
GTAATACGACTCACTATAGGGCGAATTGGCGGAAGGCCGTCAAGGCCACGTGTCTTGTCCAGAGCTCGAT
ATCGAATTC
