>Addgene plasmid #106682 | gh1 | addgene partial sequence | sequence record 220503 | hU6-F
AATTAATTTGACTGTAAACACAAAGATATTAGTACAAAATACGTGACGTAGAAAGTAATAATTTCTTGGG
TAGTTTGCAGTTTTAAAATTATGTTTTAAAATGGACTATCATATGCTTACCGTAACTTGAAAGTATTTCG
ATTTCTTGGCTTTATATATCTTGTGGAAAGGACGAAACACCGTCCCACTGTACACTCACAATGTTTTAGA
GCTAGAAATAGCAAGTTAAAATAAGGCTAGTCCGTTATCAACTTGAAAAAGTGGCACCGAGTCGGTGCTT
TTTTTGGTACCTGGAGCACAAGACTGGCCTCATGGGCCTTCCGCTCACTGCCCGCTTTCCAGTCGGGAAA
CCTGTCGTGCCAGCTGCATTAACATGGTCATAGCTGTTTCCTTGCGTATTGGGCGCTCTCCGCTTCCTCG
CTCACTGACTCGCTGCGCTCGGTCGTTCGGGTAAAGCCTGGGGTGCCTAATGAGCAAAAGGCCAGCAAAA
GGCCAGGAACCGTAAAAAGGCCGCGTTGCTGGCGTTTTTCCATAGGCTCCGCCCCCCTGACGAGCATCAC
AAAAATCGACGCTCAAGTCAGAGGTGGCGAAACCCGACAGGACTATAAAGATACCAGGCGTTTCCCCCTG
GAAGCTCCCTCGTGCGCTCTCCTGTTCCGACCCTGCCGCTTACCGGATACCTGTCCGCCTTTCTCCCTTC
GGGAAGCGTGGCGCTTTCTCATAGCTCACGCTGTAGGTATCTCAGTTCGGTGTA
